Addgene plasmid #20761: pFA6a-6xGLY-T7-hphMX4
Purpose: (Empty Backbone)
Depositing lab: Mark Hochstrasser. Depositing organization: Yale University. Publication: Small epitope-linker modules for PCR-based C-terminal tagging in Saccharomyces cerevisiae. Funakoshi M, Hochstrasser M. Yeast. 2009 Feb 25. 26(3):185-192. 10.1002/yea.1658 PubMed 19243080.
Backbone
  Vector backbone: pFA6a
  Backbone size (bp): 2513
  Vector type: Yeast Expression ; PCR-based C-terminal tagging
  Selectable markers: Hygromycin
Growth in bacteria
  Bacterial resistance: Ampicillin, 100 μg/mL
  Growth temperature: 37°C
  Growth strain: DH5alpha
  Copy number: Unknown
Gene/Insert
  Gene/Insert name: None
  Cloning method: Restriction Enzyme; 5′ cloning site PacI (unknown if destroyed); 3′ cloning site PmeI (unknown if destroyed)
  Sequencing primers: 5′ SP6; 3′ T7
Terms and licenses: Academic/Nonprofit Terms; Industry Terms: Not Available to Industry
How to cite: pFA6a-6xGLY-T7-hphMX4 was a gift from Mark Hochstrasser (Addgene plasmid # 20761 ; http://n2t.net/addgene:20761 ; RRID:Addgene_20761)
