[The description below was written by a language model from this plasmid's Addgene catalogue record and pLannotate feature annotations shown in this document.]
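Description:
pFA6a-6xGLY-T7-hphMX4 is a 4,444 bp PCR-template plasmid built on the pFA6a backbone and designed for C-terminal epitope tagging of chromosomal genes in Saccharomyces cerevisiae. It is catalogued as an empty backbone with no gene insert. Instead, it supplies a compact tagging module that is amplified with primers carrying homology to the target locus and integrated by homologous recombination at the 3′ end of an open reading frame. In E. coli the plasmid is maintained through a high-copy ColE1/pUC-type origin and selected with ampicillin via the bla gene and its native promoter. No yeast replication origin is annotated, consistent with its role as a template rather than an episomal expression vector. Short lacI, rop and bom fragments detected in the backbone appear to be remnants of vector ancestry rather than functional elements.

The module begins with a six-glycine linker, indicated by the name though not separately annotated, followed by the T7 epitope tag derived from the bacteriophage T7 gene 10 leader. The flexible linker is meant to separate the small epitope from the tagged protein. The ADH1 terminator lies immediately downstream and provides transcription termination for the tagged gene, since integration displaces its native 3′ region. Next comes the hygromycin resistance cassette, which allows selection of yeast integrants; the annotation tool labels it hphMX6, whereas the plasmid name specifies hphMX4. The record lists PacI and PmeI as the cloning sites bounding the module. SP6 and T7 promoters flank the region and serve as sequencing primer sites. The tagged proteins remain under their endogenous promoters and can be detected or immunoprecipitated through the T7 epitope.
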