Features (pLannotate 1.2.2; 11 found; start..end, strand, type, name):
     79..111     +  CDS            T7 tag (gene 10 leader): leader peptide from bacteriophage T7 gene 10 promotes efficient translation in E. coli
    135..322     +  terminator     ADH1 terminator: S. cerevisiae ADH1; transcription terminator for the S. cerevisiae alcohol dehydrogenase 1 (ADH1) gene
    397..1972    +  gene           hphMX6: yeast selectable marker conferring hygromycin resistance
   2080..2098    -  promoter       T7 promoter: promoter for bacteriophage T7 RNA polymerase
   2120..2173    -  CDS            lacI (fragment): lac repressor; lacI; The lac repressor binds to the lac operator to inhibit transcription in E. coli. This inhibition can be relieved by adding lactose or isopropyl-β-D-thiogalactopyranoside (IPTG).
   2356..2944    -  rep_origin     ori: high-copy-number ColE1/pMB1/pBR322/pUC origin of replication
   3115..3975    -  CDS            AmpR: β-lactamase; bla; confers resistance to ampicillin, carbenicillin, and related antibiotics
   3976..4080    -  promoter       AmpR promoter: bla
   4175..4210    +  CDS            rop (fragment): Rop protein, which maintains plasmids at low copy number; rop
   4312..4363    +  misc_feature   bom (fragment): basis of mobility region from pBR322
   4426..4444    +  promoter       SP6 promoter: promoter for bacteriophage SP6 RNA polymerase
>Addgene plasmid #20761 | pFA6a-6xGLY-T7-hphMX4 | depositor full sequence | sequence record 9653 | Author sequence
ACGCGGCCGCCAGCTGAAGCTTCGTACGCTGCAGGTCGACGGATCCCCGGGTTAATTAACGGGGGAGGCG
GGGGTGGAATGGCTAGCATGACTGGTGGACAGCAAATGGGTTAGGGCGCGCCACTTCTAAATAAGCGAAT
TTCTTATGATTTATGATTTTTATTATTAAATAAGTTATAAAAAAAATAAGTGTATACAAATTTTAAAGTG
ACTCTTAGGTTTTAAAACGAAAATTCTTATTCTTGAGTAACTCTTTCCTGTAGGTCAGGTTGCTTTCTCA
GGTATAGTATGAGGTCGCTCTTATTGACCACACCTCTACCGGCAGATCCGCTAGGGATAACAGGGTAATA
TAGATCTGTTTAGCTTGCCTTGTCCCCGCCGGGTCACCCGGCCAGCGACATGGAGGCCCAGAATACCCTC
CTTGACAGTCTTGACGTGCGCAGCTCAGGGGCATGATGTGACTGTCGCCCGTACATTTAGCCCATACATC
CCCATGTATAATCATTTGCATCCATACATTTTGATGGCCGCACGGCGCGAAGCAAAAATTACGGCTCCTC
GCTGCAGACCTGCGAGCAGGGAAACGCTCCCCTCACAGACGCGTTGAATTGTCCCCACGCCGCGCCCCTG
TAGAGAAATATAAAAGGTTAGGATTTGCCACTGAGGTTCTTCTTTCATATACTTCCTTTTAAAATCTTGC
TAGGATACAGTTCTCACATCACATCCGAACATAAACAACCATGGGTAAAAAGCCTGAACTCACCGCGACG
TCTGTCGAGAAGTTTCTGATCGAAAAGTTCGACAGCGTCTCCGACCTGATGCAGCTCTCGGAGGGCGAAG
AATCTCGTGCTTTCAGCTTCGATGTAGGAGGGCGTGGATATGTCCTGCGGGTAAATAGCTGCGCCGATGG
TTTCTACAAAGATCGTTATGTTTATCGGCACTTTGCATCGGCCGCGCTCCCGATTCCGGAAGTGCTTGAC
ATTGGGGAATTCAGCGAGAGCCTGACCTATTGCATCTCCCGCCGTGCACAGGGTGTCACGTTGCAAGACC
TGCCTGAAACCGAACTGCCCGCTGTTCTGCAGCCGGTCGCGGAGGCCATGGATGCGATCGCTGCGGCCGA
TCTTAGCCAGACGAGCGGGTTCGGCCCATTCGGACCGCAAGGAATCGGTCAATACACTACATGGCGTGAT
TTCATATGCGCGATTGCTGATCCCCATGTGTATCACTGGCAAACTGTGATGGACGACACCGTCAGTGCGT
CCGTCGCGCAGGCTCTCGATGAGCTGATGCTTTGGGCCGAGGACTGCCCCGAAGTCCGGCACCTCGTGCA
CGCGGATTTCGGCTCCAACAATGTCCTGACGGACAATGGCCGCATAACAGCGGTCATTGACTGGAGCGAG
GCGATGTTCGGGGATTCCCAATACGAGGTCGCCAACATCTTCTTCTGGAGGCCGTGGTTGGCTTGTATGG
AGCAGCAGACGCGCTACTTCGAGCGGAGGCATCCGGAGCTTGCAGGATCGCCGCGGCTCCGGGCGTATAT
GCTCCGCATTGGTCTTGACCAACTCTATCAGAGCTTGGTTGACGGCAATTTCGATGATGCAGCTTGGGCG
CAGGGTCGATGCGACGCAATCGTCCGATCCGGAGCCGGGACTGTCGGGCGTACACAAATCGCCCGCAGAA
GCGCGGCCGTCTGGACCGATGGCTGTGTAGAAGTACTCGCCGATAGTGGAAACCGACGCCCCAGCACTCG
TCCGAGGGCAAAGGAATAATCAGTACTGACAATAAAAAGATTCTTGTTTTCAAGAACTTGTCATTTGTAT
AGTTTTTTTATATTGTAGTTGTTCTATTTTAATCAAATGTTAGCGTGATTTATATTTTTTTTCGCCTCGA
CATCATCTGCCCAGATGCGAAGTTAAGTGCGCAGAAAGTAATATCATGCGTCAATCGTATGTGAATGCTG
GTCGCTATACTGCTGTCGATTCGATACTAACGCCGCCATCCAGTGTCGAAAACGAGCTCGAATTCATCGA
TGATATCAGATCCACTAGTGGCCTATGCGGCCGCGGATCTGCCGGTCTCCCTATAGTGAGTCGTATTAAT
TTCGATAAGCCAGGTTAACCTGCATTAATGAATCGGCCAACGCGCGGGGAGAGGCGGTTTGCGTATTGGG
CGCTCTTCCGCTTCCTCGCTCACTGACTCGCTGCGCTCGGTCGTTCGGCTGCGGCGAGCGGTATCAGCTC
ACTCAAAGGCGGTAATACGGTTATCCACAGAATCAGGGGATAACGCAGGAAAGAACATGTGAGCAAAAGG
CCAGCAAAAGGCCAGGAACCGTAAAAAGGCCGCGTTGCTGGCGTTTTTCCATAGGCTCCGCCCCCCTGAC
GAGCATCACAAAAATCGACGCTCAAGTCAGAGGTGGCGAAACCCGACAGGACTATAAAGATACCAGGCGT
TTCCCCCTGGAAGCTCCCTCGTGCGCTCTCCTGTTCCGACCCTGCCGCTTACCGGATACCTGTCCGCCTT
TCTCCCTTCGGGAAGCGTGGCGCTTTCTCAATGCTCACGCTGTAGGTATCTCAGTTCGGTGTAGGTCGTT
CGCTCCAAGCTGGGCTGTGTGCACGAACCCCCCGTTCAGCCCGACCGCTGCGCCTTATCCGGTAACTATC
GTCTTGAGTCCAACCCGGTAAGACACGACTTATCGCCACTGGCAGCAGCCACTGGTAACAGGATTAGCAG
AGCGAGGTATGTAGGCGGTGCTACAGAGTTCTTGAAGTGGTGGCCTAACTACGGCTACACTAGAAGGACA
GTATTTGGTATCTGCGCTCTGCTGAAGCCAGTTACCTTCGGAAAAAGAGTTGGTAGCTCTTGATCCGGCA
AACAAACCACCGCTGGTAGCGGTGGTTTTTTTGTTTGCAAGCAGCAGATTACGCGCAGAAAAAAAGGATC
TCAAGAAGATCCTTTGATCTTTTCTACGGGGTCTGACGCTCAGTGGAACGAAAACTCACGTTAAGGGATT
TTGGTCATGAGATTATCAAAAAGGATCTTCACCTAGATCCTTTTAAATTAAAAATGAAGTTTTAAATCAA
TCTAAAGTATATATGAGTAAACTTGGTCTGACAGTTACCAATGCTTAATCAGTGAGGCACCTATCTCAGC
GATCTGTCTATTTCGTTCATCCATAGTTGCCTGACTCCCCGTCGTGTAGATAACTACGATACGGGAGGGC
TTACCATCTGGCCCCAGTGCTGCAATGATACCGCGAGACCCACGCTCACCGGCTCCAGATTTATCAGCAA
TAAACCAGCCAGCCGGAAGGGCCGAGCGCAGAAGTGGTCCTGCAACTTTATCCGCCTCCATCCAGTCTAT
TAATTGTTGCCGGGAAGCTAGAGTAAGTAGTTCGCCAGTTAATAGTTTGCGCAACGTTGTTGCCATTGCT
ACAGGCATCGTGGTGTCACGCTCGTCGTTTGGTATGGCTTCATTCAGCTCCGGTTCCCAACGATCAAGGC
GAGTTACATGATCCCCCATGTTGTGCAAAAAAGCGGTTAGCTCCTTCGGTCCTCCGATCGTTGTCAGAAG
TAAGTTGGCCGCAGTGTTATCACTCATGGTTATGGCAGCACTGCATAATTCTCTTACTGTCATGCCATCC
GTAAGATGCTTTTCTGTGACTGGTGAGTACTCAACCAAGTCATTCTGAGAATAGTGTATGCGGCGACCGA
GTTGCTCTTGCCCGGCGTCAATACGGGATAATACCGCGCCACATAGCAGAACTTTAAAAGTGCTCATCAT
TGGAAAACGTTCTTCGGGGCGAAAACTCTCAAGGATCTTACCGCTGTTGAGATCCAGTTCGATGTAACCC
ACTCGTGCACCCAACTGATCTTCAGCATCTTTTACTTTCACCAGCGTTTCTGGGTGAGCAAAAACAGGAA
GGCAAAATGCCGCAAAAAAGGGAATAAGGGCGACACGGAAATGTTGAATACTCATACTCTTCCTTTTTCA
ATATTATTGAAGCATTTATCAGGGTTATTGTCTCATGAGCGGATACATATTTGAATGTATTTAGAAAAAT
AAACAAATAGGGGTTCCGCGCACATTTCCCCGAAAAGTGCCACCTGACGTCTAAGAAACCATTATTATCA
TGACATTAACCTATAAAAATAGGCGTATCACGAGGCCCTTTCGTCTCGCGCGTTTCGGTGATGACGGTGA
AAACCTCTGACACATGCAGCTCCCGGAGACGGTCACAGCTTGTCTGTAAGCGGATGCCGGGAGCAGACAA
GCCCGTCAGGGCGCGTCAGCGGGTGTTGGCGGGTGTCGGGGCTGGCTTAACTATGCGGCATCAGAGCAGA
TTGTACTGAGAGTGCACCATATGGACATATTGTCGTTAGAACGCGGCTACAATTAATACATAACCTTATG
TATCATACACATACGATTTAGGTGACACTATAGA
