>Addgene plasmid #20761 | pFA6a-6xGLY-T7-hphMX4 | addgene partial sequence | sequence record 26614 | 20761 with T7
AGTGGANCTGATATCATCGATGAATTCGAGCTCGTTTTCGACACTGGATGGCGGCGTTAGTATCGAATCG
ACAGCAGTATAGCGACCAGCATTCACATACGATTGACGCATGATATTACTTTCTGCGCACTTAACTTCGC
ATCTGGGCAGATGATGTCGAGGCGAAAAAAAATATAAATCACGCTAACATTTGATTAAAATAGAACAACT
ACAATATAAAAAAACTATACAAATGACAAGTTCTTGAAAACAAGAATCTTTTTATTGTCAGTACTGATTA
TTCCTTTGCCCTCGGACGAGTGCTGGGGCGTCGGTTTCCACTATCGGCGAGTACTTCTACACAGCCATCG
GTCCAGACGGCCGCGCTTCTGCGGGCGATTTGTGTACGCCCGACAGTCCCGGCTCCGGATCGGACGATTG
CGTCGCATCGACCCTGCGCCCAAGCTGCATCATCGAAATTGCCGTCAACCAAGCTCTGATAGAGTTGGTC
AAGACCAATGCGGAGCATATACGCCCGGAGCCGCGGCGATCCTGCAAGCTCCGGATGCCTCCGCTCGAAG
TAGCGCGTCTGCTGCTCCATACAAGCCAACCACGGCCTCCAGAAGAAGATGTTGGCGACCTCGTATTGGG
AATCCCCGAACATCGCCTCGCTCCAGTCAATGACCGCTGTTATGCGGCCATTGTCCGTCAGGACATTGTT
GGAGCCGAAATCCGCGTGCACGANGTGCCGGACTNN
